Addgene plasmid #154227: pVE2_9_p40S_QfDBD_VP16AD_cp_pcbAB_DsRed_0xQUAS
Purpose: Encodes p40S:QfDBD-VP16AD-GFP-NLS synthetic transcription factor, activating DsRed-SKL with promoter CP_pcbAB (no QUAS control)
Depositing lab: Arnold Driessen. Depositing organization: University of Groningen. Publication: Synthetic control devices for gene regulation in Penicillium chrysogenum. Mozsik L, Buttel Z, Bovenberg RAL, Driessen AJM, Nygard Y. Microb Cell Fact. 2019 Nov 18;18(1):203. doi: 10.1186/s12934-019-1253-3. PubMed 31739777.
Backbone
  Vector backbone: pAGM4673
  Backbone manufacturer: MoClo Tool Kit of Sylvestre Marillonnet
  Backbone size w/o insert (bp): 8101
  Vector type: Bacterial Expression, Synthetic Biology ; Fungal Expression
  Selectable markers: amdS fungal selection
Growth in bacteria
  Bacterial resistance: Kanamycin, 50 μg/mL
  Growth temperature: 37°C
  Growth strain: DH5alpha
  Copy number: Unknown
Gene/Insert
  Gene/Insert name: p40S:QfDBD-VP16AD-GFP-NLS (alt names: P(various):DsRed-SKL; pGpdA:amdS)
  Species: Synthetic; Fungal expression, P. rubens (formerly P. chrysogenum)
  Promoter: p40S (AN0465 A. nidulans)
  Tag / fusion protein: GFP-NLS; DsRed-SKL (C terminal on backbone)
  Cloning method: Restriction Enzyme; 5′ cloning site Unknown (unknown if destroyed)
Terms and licenses: Academic/Nonprofit Terms; Industry Terms: Not Available to Industry
Depositor comments: Synthetic Transcription Factor (QfDBD-VP16AD-GFP-NLS) and DsRed-SKL transcribed with various full and core promoters (CP) with and without Quinic acid Upstream Activation Sequences (QUAS). Fungal selection provided with amdS marker. Flanking regions were designed for integration at the locus of the Penicillin gene cluster.
How to cite: pVE2_9_p40S_QfDBD_VP16AD_cp_pcbAB_DsRed_0xQUAS was a gift from Arnold Driessen (Addgene plasmid # 154227 ; http://n2t.net/addgene:154227 ; RRID:Addgene_154227)
