[The description below was written by a language model from this plasmid's Addgene catalogue record and pLannotate feature annotations shown in this document.]
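Description:
pVE2_9_p40S_QfDBD_VP16AD_cp_pcbAB_DsRed_0xQUAS is a multigene fungal expression construct of about 14.1 kb, assembled in the MoClo level 2 binary backbone pAGM4673 for use in Penicillium rubens (formerly P. chrysogenum). The backbone carries a kanamycin resistance gene driven by the bla promoter, a high-copy ColE1/pUC-type origin for propagation in E. coli, and the broad-host-range incP oriV with its trfA replication initiator. Nopaline-type T-DNA left and right border repeats flank the cargo region, as is typical of this binary vector family. According to the depositor, the cargo is also bounded by flanking regions designed for integration at the penicillin gene cluster locus, although these are not annotated in the feature table.

The payload consists of three transcription units. The first uses the Aspergillus nidulans p40S (AN0465) promoter to express a synthetic transcription factor made of the DNA-binding domain of the Neurospora crassa quinic acid regulator QF (qa-1f), a VP16-derived activation domain (annotated as tandem minimal repeats), EGFP and a nuclear localisation signal, so that the factor can be visualised in the nucleus. The second is the amdS acetamidase marker under the A. nidulans gpdA promoter and intron, which allows selection of fungal transformants on acetamide; its detection as four fragments probably reflects introns in the gene. The third is a DsRed reporter with a C-terminal SKL peroxisomal targeting signal, placed behind the pcbAB core promoter. This version contains no QUAS binding sites upstream of the core promoter, so the QF-based activator has nothing to bind. It therefore serves as the negative control in a series of synthetic gene-regulation devices, reporting basal core promoter activity.
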