Features (pLannotate 1.2.2; 18 found; start..end, strand, type, name):
   2208..2756    +  CDS            qa-1f (fragment): QA1F_NEUCR - Protein predicted: Swiss-Prot protein existence level 4. Transcription activation of genes for enzymes and proteins of quinate metabolism by binding to a 16 base-pair sequence (consensus 5'- GGRTAARYRYTTAYCC-3') in front of each Qa genes. From Neurospora crassa (strain ATCC 24698 / 74-OR23-1A / CBS 708.71 / DSM 1257 / FGSC 987).
   2781..2891    +  CDS            VP48: 3 tandem repeats of the minimal activation domain of herpes simplex virus VP16 (Cheng et al., 2013)
   2904..3620    +  CDS            EGFP: EGFP is a basic (constitutively fluorescent) green fluorescent protein published in 1996, derived from Aequorea victoria. It is reported to be a rapidly-maturing weak dimer with moderate acid sensitivity.
   4021..4049    +  misc_feature   MCS (fragment): pBluescript multiple cloning site
   4048..4764    +  promoter       gpdA promoter (fragment): gpdA; promoter from the Aspergillus nidulans glyceraldehyde-3-phosphate dehydrogenase gene (Punt et al., 1990)
   4813..4928    +  intron         gpdA intron: gpdA; intron from the Aspergillus nidulans glyceraldehyde-3-phosphate dehydrogenase gene (Punt et al., 1990)
   4937..5200    +  CDS            amdS (fragment): acetamidase from Aspergillus nidulans; amdS; confers ability to process acetamide for selection in fungal cells
   5281..5422    +  CDS            amdS (fragment): acetamidase from Aspergillus nidulans; amdS; confers ability to process acetamide for selection in fungal cells
   5480..5902    +  CDS            amdS (fragment): acetamidase from Aspergillus nidulans; amdS; confers ability to process acetamide for selection in fungal cells
   6016..6837    +  CDS            amdS (fragment): acetamidase from Aspergillus nidulans; amdS; confers ability to process acetamide for selection in fungal cells
   7419..8093    +  CDS            DsRed-Express: DsRed-Express is a basic (constitutively fluorescent) orange fluorescent protein published in 2002, derived from Discosoma sp.. It is reported to be a rapidly-maturing tetramer with low acid sensitivity.
   9927..9951    +  misc_feature   RB T-DNA repeat: right border repeat from nopaline C58 T-DNA
  10048..10679   +  rep_origin     oriV: incP origin of replication
  10770..10874   +  promoter       AmpR promoter: bla
  10875..11669   +  CDS            KanR: aminoglycoside phosphotransferase; aphA-3; confers resistance to kanamycin
  11840..12428   +  rep_origin     ori: high-copy-number ColE1/pMB1/pBR322/pUC origin of replication
  12764..13909   +  CDS            trfA: TRFA_ECOLX - Experimental evidence at protein level: Swiss-Prot protein existence level 1. Also involved in plasmid copy number control, promoting intermolecular coupling of protein bound iterons at oriV, which inhibits replication initiation. From Escherichia coli.
  14058..14082   +  misc_feature   LB T-DNA repeat: left border repeat from nopaline C58 T-DNA
>Addgene plasmid #154227 | pVE2_9_p40S_QfDBD_VP16AD_cp_pcbAB_DsRed_0xQUAS | addgene full sequence | sequence record 306042 | Addgene NGS Result
GTGCCGAATTCGGATCCGGAGCCTGCAGGATGGGCCTCCACAACCCTGCCCTAACATTGTTCGTAGAAGA
TCTGCCAGCAGGCTTATGTCCAGGCCCCTCTCAACCCGCCCTTTCCTTTCAGCTCGGGCGCCGTACTTGC
CCCACCCAGGCGTGTTCCGCTGAACTGCCCATACCCAGGCCAGCGGACTGATAACCATTTCTCTTTATGC
TTTGCTATTGGGCTTGTGACTCGTTCTTGGAGGCAAGGTTATCAGATTGAATAGAAGATTCGGTGATGCA
GCAAATAGCGACTGTTCGTTGCGGGGTCCGAACCCGCTCGGCAGCACCGGGCTCTCCCTACTATCCCTCG
ATAGCAGTGGCGTGCGCGGGCTGTCGACCCTGTCCATCCTGAAAGAGTTGATATTGAAGGTAGTAGGTAC
GGTGCAGGGTAACGCGTGATATCCTGTCCTCAGTCTTAAGACTTCTCACCTATATCACCCGCACTTACCC
TAGAGTGCCGCTTAGGTGCTAAGGGCACATTGAGTATTGGCCGTGTAGAATATATAGCTTAAGTACGGCC
AAGCAGACGGGAAGCCCTGTTCTCCACACCCTATGGTCGTATATATCAGGCTTCTACCGGGAAACGATTA
AGAGTGTATAATGGACTGAAAATCAATATGAACGGGACAATGCTCAAGTTAAATTAGTTAGGCATCCTAA
TCTCTACTAAATGTTCTATCTAGAGATCGGGGTACTATAGGCCCGTACGTTAATCACTCTACGCTTCTCT
CCCTTAGGTATAGTGTAGGTAGGGGCTAGACATTTATATGAGTCAGATGGTACAAACGGTAGCGCTGCAA
GAATTCAAGCTTGGAGGAGTTATAGACGGTCCGGCATAGGTAAGGAGAGATTAGATATTTCGACTTCCCG
ATTCCTTAGTCTCCTTAGTCTGGAAACTGAGAAAGGCCTGAACTCGTTCAATCTATTAGCTCTAATCACG
TAGTCTCAACTAGAATCCTGAACAGGCGCCGGAACCAGTCCAAATGCGTGGAGTACAGCAAGTCCAGTCA
AATCACGATTAGAATGGCCATATATAAGCAAAAAACCCTTGGACAATACGTCCGATCGACACCAAAGCAA
TCTGGTACATCACCCTTCTTATATACAGGGTAGCCGGAATTGTATTGACTCTATACGAAGCCGCAGGTTT
ACCAGCACAGAGGTGCGATAGCTACACGAATGTAGAGTGAAGGCATTACAACCGATTGCTAAGTGTCATA
GAGGCTAAGCTTCACGGCTCAAGGAGTCTGTGGAGGATACCTGATATAAGAATTGAGAGTTATACTCCGG
AGGTTATGTTAGTACCTCAAAAATGTGAAGTACAACGAAACTCGAACTTCGAATGACAATAGCTTGGCTG
GCTGTTAGTCAACTGAGGTACAACGTCATCTTGCAATTAGTTATGTTCTTTGCTAGATAGTGAGCTGCTG
TAAACTTGTAGTTCTTAGAAACATGTCTGAAGTCTAGAGTCGAGACTTGTGATTGGTGTAAATTAGTGGG
GGTCCGGAGCGGAATAACAATCGAGGTCAGCCTCCTGGGTCTGTCAGTAAGCTAACCACGAAAGGACAAG
CGTAGACGAGGTCACGGGGTACTGGCCTAGCCGGCTTCGGCTAGCGCCCACGAAAATAGGGCAACGTCGA
AGCGAGAGACACACACGGATTCCACGATCGCCGACGACAAGCACTCAACTCCACGACAACCCACGACAAC
CCTTGCCGCTGCGTTCTTGGTGAAGGGCTGCAGGATTAGAGGTGAGTATTTTATTTTCTGGCTATTGTGA
TCTTTTTCCCCCCCGGTTTCCGCTGGTTCTATCTTGTCGAGCGAGTCGGTGCGCCTTCGATCGGTCTGTC
AAATTTCCATCCGTCCACTCGTTCACCCGGTATCGATACAAGAGGGAATGGAGCATTACGACAGGGGAGC
AGAGGCAGAACTCTCGATGTTGCTACTTTTTTTGCTTGGAACAACTTCCTTGAAAGATTCTTTTCTGAAT
GCGGCTGGGAAACTGCGAATTGGATATCCAGCGAAAGGTTACCGACAGACTCACGGCCATCGATACCACT
CAGCGGGATAGAATTGAAGGCATTCGGACATTAGATGATCAGCTTCGCTTGTTTCGACTCGTGCTAATCA
ATTATCCCTGGACAGTCCCCCACATAGACAGCAAACAATGCCACCCAAGCGCAAAACGCTTAACGCTGCG
GCTGAGGCTAACGCTCATGCCGACGGACACGCCGACGGAAACGCCGACGGACACGTGGCCAATACGGCCG
CGTCCTCGAATAATGCGAGGTTCGCTGATCTCACTAACATCGATACTCCGGGTCTGGGACCCACAACTAC
GACCCTGCTCGTGGAACCAGCACGCTCAAAGCGTCAACGAGTGTCCCGCGCATGCGACCAGTGCCGTGCA
GCCCGAGAGAAATGCGACGGAATACAGCCTGCGTGTTTCCCGTGCGTTTCCCAGGGAAGGTCCTGCACTT
ATCAGGCTTCGCCGAAAAAGAGGGGAGTTCAAACCGGTTATATTCGTACGCTGGAGCTCGCCCTCGCCTG
GATGTTTGAAAATGTCGCGCGTTCCGAAGATGCCTTGCATAACCTCCTCGTCCGTGACGCCGGACAAGGA
TCAGCTCTGCTCGTTGGTAAAGATTCGCCGGCTGCCGAGCGACTCCATGCCCGTTGGGCTACTAGCCGTG
TCAATAAGAGCATTACCCGCCTCCTCAGGTTTGAAAGCGGCGGGCCGGCCGACGCCCTTGACGATTTTGA
CTTAGACATGCTCCCAGCCGATGCCCTTGACGACTTTGACCTTGATATGCTGCCTGCTGACGCTCTTGAC
GATTTTGACCTTGACATGCTCCCCGGGTTCGTTATGGTGAGCAAGGGCGAGGAGCTGTTCACCGGGGTGG
TGCCCATCCTGGTCGAGCTGGACGGCGACGTAAACGGCCACAAGTTCAGCGTGTCCGGCGAGGGCGAGGG
CGATGCCACCTACGGCAAGCTGACCCTGAAGTTCATCTGCACCACCGGCAAGCTGCCCGTGCCCTGGCCC
ACCCTCGTGACCACCCTGACCTACGGCGTGCAGTGCTTCAGCCGCTACCCCGACCACATGAAGCAGCACG
ACTTCTTCAAGTCCGCCATGCCCGAAGGCTACGTCCAGGAGCGCACCATCTTCTTCAAGGACGACGGCAA
CTACAAGACCCGCGCCGAGGTGAAGTTCGAGGGCGACACCCTGGTGAACCGCATCGAGCTGAAGGGCATC
GACTTCAAGGAGGACGGCAACATCCTGGGGCACAAGCTGGAGTACAACTACAACAGCCACAACGTCTATA
TCATGGCCGACAAGCAGAAGAACGGCATCAAGGTGAACTTCAAGATCCGCCACAACATCGAGGACGGCAG
CGTGCAGCTCGCCGACCACTACCAGCAGAACACCCCCATCGGCGACGGCCCCGTGCTGCTGCCCGACAAC
CACTACCTGAGCACCCAGTCCGCCCTGAGCAAAGACCCCAACGAGAAGCGCGATCACATGGTCCTGCTGG
AGTTCGTGACCGCCGCCGGGATCACTCTCGGCATGGACGAGCTGTACAAGCCAAAGAAGAAGCGGAAGGT
CTAAGCTTACTTCTTTATCGGTTCTCTCTTACGACTTTTTGAATGGAACGTTTCCTTCTTCTCAGGCGGG
CCTATCTTTGGGCCGAAGCTCTTTTCCTTGTACTGTAGGACCTGGTTGATAATGATTCCCAAAAAGACAT
CCAGCATGTCAGTTACTTGCATTCGTCAGTCTATACAAAAGCAATGGTTTAGAGAAATTTTGAACTTTAT
ACATGGTTTTATTTGTTGCTTCACGGCCGTACCTTCTGGAAATCCACGGTAGGAGTGTCAATTTGCGTTT
TTGATAATCCTTCCAAGGTTCTTCTCGAAGTAGTTGTTCTATAATTGCTTCACAGCTACCATGGAACATC
CCAAGCACCGCTACTAGAATTCGAGCTCGGAGTGGATCCCCCGGGCTGCAGGAATTCGAGCTCTGTACAG
TGACCGGTGACTCTTTCTGGCATGCGGAGAGACGGACGGACGCAGAGAGAAGGGCTGAGTAATAAGCGCC
ACTGCGCCAGACAGCTCTGGCGGCTCTGAGGTGCAGTGGATGATTATTAATCCGGGACCGGCCGCCCCTC
CGCCCCGAAGTGGAAAGGCTGGTGTGCCCCTCGTTGACCAAGAATCTATTGCATCATCGGAGAATATGGA
GCTTCATCGAATCACCGGCAGTAAGCGAAGGAGAATGTGAAGCCAGGGGTGTATAGCCGTCGGCGAAATA
GCATGCCATTAACCTAGGTACAGAAGTCCAATTGCTTCCGATCTGGTAAAAGATTCACGAGATAGTACCT
TCTCCGAAGTAGGTAGAGCGAGTACCCGGCGCGTAAGCTCCCTAATTGGCCCATCCGGCATCTGTAGGGC
GTCCAAATATCGTGCCTCTCCTGCTTTGCCCGGTGTATGAAACCGGAAAGGCCGCTCAGGAGCTGGCCAG
CGGCGCAGACCGGGAACACAAGCTGGCAGTCGACCCATCCGGTGCTCTGCACTCGACCTGCTGAGGTCCC
TCAGTCCCTGGTAGGCAGCTTTGCCCCGTCTGTCCGCCCGGTGTGTCGGCGGGGTTGACAAGGTCGTTGC
GTCAGTCCAACATTTGTTGCCATATTTTCCTGCTCTCCCCACCAGCTGCTCTTTTCTTTTCTCTTTCTTT
TCCCATCTTCAGTATATTCATCTTCCCATCCAAGAACCTTTATTTCCCCTAAGTAAGTACTTTGCTACAT
CCATACTCCATCCTTCCCATCCCTTATTCCTTTGAACCTTTCAGTTCGAGCTTTCCCACTTCATCGCAGC
TTGACTAACAGCTACCCCGCTTGAGCAGACATCACCATGCCTCAATCCTGGGAAGAACTGGCCGCTGATA
AGCGCGCCCGCCTCGCAAAAACCATCCCTGATGAATGGAAAGTCCAGACGCTGCCTGCGGATGACAGCGT
TATTGATTTCCCAAAGAAATCGGGGATCCTTTCAGAGGCCGAACTGAAGATCACAGAGGCCTCCGCTGCA
GATCTTGTGTCCAAGCTGGCGGCCGGAGAGTTGACCTCGGTGGAAGTTACGCTAGCATTCTGTAAACGGG
CAGCAATCGCCCAGCAGTTAGTAGGGTCCCCTCTACCTCTCAGGGAGATGTAACAACGCCACCTTATGGG
ACTATCAAGCTGACGCTGGCTTCTGTGCAGACAAACTGCGCCCACGAGTTCTTCCCTGACGCCGCTCTCG
CGCAGGCAAGGGAACTCGATGAATACTACGCAAAGCACAAGACACCCGTTGGTCCACTCCATGGCCTCCC
CATCTCTCTCAAAGACCAGCTTCGAGTCAAGGTACACCGTTGCCCCTAAGTCGTTAGATGTCCCTTTTTG
TCAGCTAACATATGCCACCAGGGCTACGAAACATCAATGGGCTACATCTCATGGCTAAACAAGTACGACG
AAGGGGACTCGGTTCTGACAACCATGCTCCGCAAAGCCGGTGCCGTTTTCTACGTCAAGACCTCTGTCCC
GCAGACCCTGATGGTCTGCGAGACAGTCAACAACATCATCGGGCGCACCGTCAACCCACGCAACAAGAAC
TGGTCGTGCGGCGGCAGTTCTGGTGGTGAGGGTGCGATCGTTGGGATTCGTGGTGGCGTCATCGGTGTAG
GAACGGATATCGGTGGCTCGATTCGAGTGCCGGCCGCGTTCAACTTCCTGTACGGTCTAAGGCCGAGTCA
TGGGCGGCTGCCGTATGCAAAGATGGCGAACAGCATGGAGGGTCAGGAGACGGTGCACAGCGTTGTCGGG
CCGATTACGCACTCTGTTGAGGGTGAGTCCTTCGCCTCTTCCTTCTTTTCCTGCTCTATACCAGGCCTCC
ACTGTCCTCCTTTCTTGCTTTTTATACTATATACGAGACGGGCAGTCACTGATGAAGTAATGTTAGACCT
CCGCCTCTTCACCAAATCCGTCCTCGGTCAGGAGCCATGGAAATACGACTCCAAGGTCATCCCCATGCCC
TGGCGCCAGTCCGAGTCGGACATTATTGCCTCCAAGATCAAGAACGGCGGGCTCAATATCGGCTACTACA
ACTTCGACGGCAATGTCCTTCCACACCCTCCTATCCTGCGCGGCGTGGAAACCACCGTCGCCGCACTCGC
CAAAGCCGGTCATACCGTGACCCCGTGGACGCCATACAAGCACGATTTCGGCCACGATCTCATCTCCCAT
ATCTACGCGGCTGACGGCAGCGCCGACGTAATGCGCGATATCAGTGCATCCGGCGAGCCGGCGATTCCAA
ATATCAAAGACCTACTGAACCCGAACATCAAAGCTGTTAACATGAACGAGCTCTGGGACACGCATCTCCA
GAAGTGGAATTACCAGATGGAGTACCTTGAGAAATGGCGGGAGGCTGAAGAAAAGGCCGGGAAGGAACTG
GACGCCATCATCGCGCCGATTACGCCTACCGCTGCGGTACGGCATGACCAGTTCCGGTACTATGGGTATG
CCTCTGTGATCAACCTGCTGGATTTCACGAGCGTGGTTGTTCCGGTTACCTTTGCGGATAAGAACATCGA
TAAGAAGAATGAGAGTTTCAAGGCGGTTAGTGAGCTTGATGCCCTCGTGCAGGAAGAGTATGATCCGGAG
GCGTACCATGGGGCACCGGTTGCAGTGCAGGTTATCGGACGGAGACTCAGTGAAGAGAGGACGTTGGCGA
TTGCAGAGGAAGTGGGGAAGTTGCTGGGAAATGTGGTGACTCCATAGGCTTCTAATAAGTGTCAGATAGC
AATTTGCACAAGAAATCAATACCAGCAACTGTAAATAAGCGCTGAAGTGACCATGCCATGCTACGAAAGA
GCAGAAAAAAACCTGCCGTAGAACCGAAGAGATATGACACGCTTCCATCTCTCAAAGGAAGAATCCCTTC
AGGGTTGCGTTTCCAGTCTAGACACGTATAACGGCACAAGTGTCTCTCACCAAATGGGTTATATCTCAAA
TGTGATCTAAGGATGGAAAGCCCAGAATATTGGCTGGGTTGATGGCTGCTTCGAGTGCAGTCTCATGCTG
CCACAGGTGACTCTGGATGGCCCCATACCACTCAACCCATGGTACGAGCGGTACGCTTTACGAATTCCCA
TGGGGAGATCTTGTCTGCGGGCAGTGCTTCAGTCGCCCAGATTCTCGATGGAGATTGGCCAGGTCAGCCA
TATATACCCTGCAATGGCAGACCAATGCAGCAGGCCCAGTATAAGGAATTCCCCTCGAGCTTGTCTGTGA
TTGCGTTTTTTCTAACACTTGTTGTTGCATCCGATCCGTCCCTACCAATTATTGGTCATTGACAGACAAT
GGCCTCCTCCGAGGACGTCATCAAGGAGTTCATGCGCTTCAAGGTGCGCATGGAGGGCTCCGTGAACGGC
CACGAGTTCGAGATCGAGGGCGAGGGCGAGGGCCGCCCCTACGAGGGCACCCAGACCGCCAAGCTGAAGG
TGACCAAGGGCGGCCCCCTGCCCTTCGCCTGGGACATCCTGTCCCCCCAGTTCCAGTACGGCTCCAAGGT
GTACGTGAAGCACCCCGCCGACATCCCCGACTACAAGAAGCTGTCCTTCCCCGAGGGCTTCAAGTGGGAG
CGCGTGATGAACTTCGAGGACGGCGGCGTGGTGACCGTGACCCAGGACTCCTCCCTGCAGGACGGCTCCT
TCATCTACAAGGTGAAGTTCATCGGCGTGAACTTCCCCTCCGACGGCCCCGTAATGCAGAAGAAAACTAT
GGGCTGGGAGGCCTCCACCGAGCGCCTGTACCCCCGCGACGGCGTGCTGAAGGGCGAGATCCACAAGGCC
CTGAAGCTGAAGGACGGCGGCCACTACCTGGTGGAGTTCAAGTCCATCTACATGGCCAAGAAGCCCGTGC
AGCTGCCCGGCTACTACTACGTGGACTCCAAGCTGGACATCACCTCCCACAACGAGGACTACACCATCGT
GGAGCAGTACGAGCGCGCCGAGGGCCGCCACCACCTGTTCCTGACTCACGGTATGGACGAATTGTACAAG
TCGAAGCTGTAAGCTTGTGCTTCTAAGGTATGAGTCGCAAAATTGTTTTTTATTTTTGGTCTTGAGTCTA
ATATGCTCGCAGCTCTTGCGTTGTATATGGTCGTTGTCGCGTATTTTCTGTTGTATTAAAAGATCAAACG
AGATCAAGGGATGGCTCGCGGGCTGTCTCTCGCACTAGGAGGAAGAATGCCTGAAAAAGGAACTTTGATT
TTAGCTGTGGAATAGAGATGGCTTGTTTGAGGACGCTTGTCGCTTGGCGCAGGGACTTGAATGGCAGCTT
GTGGAAACCGAAGGCGAGAAAAGTCGACGGATACTGTACGTGGTTCTATTGCCAGTGCGGTGGAAGCTTC
CTTCTCATATAGTTCAATCCTTCTTTGAATCTGTTTGTTTCATATTTGGACTGTTTCATTCTCTGCTTGC
GCATTCTCATCTTCGAGAACGACTGCAGGGATTGTTGGTTCTGTGGAGCTGATGAGCGCGCCTTGACCAC
CCTTGTTCTTGTTTTGCTCTTTTGTTCTCATTTAACCCGTTTCTCCCTTCCAACCCTTTGACCTTGCAAC
ATTGTCTCCCAGCGCGTTGCCAAAGCGAACTTGATATCAGTATAGTATGACCAAGTAGTCTACCAAAATA
AATTTTAGTACAGTATTGCTAGTTATACAAGATAAATTTTGTACAACAATGATTATGCAGAGCTGGTATT
CTGTAAGGAGTAAATTCATGCAGGTACAGAGCGTCCACGTCAGGCACACGCGCTTTAGTGCTGGGTACAC
ATTATGCTACCTTTGGGGCAAGGTGCTATTCTAGGTAGGGTATGCCTAGCAATGCCATGATCTTATGACC
TCAGTAATCTGACCTTGGATTTAAGATCGGAGTTCTCAAACCCTGCGCGCTCAGAGAATTCGCATGCGGA
GACTTTAGACATACCTCTCGTTGCCGACAAATCGGCATTCCGTTTCGGTCACGGACGTAAGAGTTCAACA
AAGCCGCTCACCTGTCCCGTTCGGCGCTTGAGTTTCCACTTCAAAAGCACAACCGCTCCGATATTTCCAT
TGCCACCGACCAACAAAAGGTTCATATCGCGCAATAGTCGTCCAACTCTCACTCCGCCCGCACTCGATGG
CGAAGGATGGAAGAATATCCGAGCGGCATCGGATAAAGAGATCTGGTTCTTTTCGTGAAGTAACGTAGGG
AACCGACGGAAACTGTAGAGCTATAGGAATTTAGTATATCAGAAGTCAATTGAGAGAAGTGTATAGTTAG
TAACTCACTTGTGCCAACAGGTATTTCCAACCGTTCTTGTTCAAATTTCGTCAAGTCACCATCTCTATGT
GCAAAACTGGATCATACAACAGCTCTTATTGTAGCTGCATCTCGCTCTCAGAGATCATCCTATCTTCGTC
GTCATCCACCAACACAGGTGGGAGTGCTAGTTGATCCATGCTGAGGTCAAGGGACACAGACGGAATGGGT
GTAGAACGCCTCAAAACAGGTAAGGTATCAGGATCGGTTGTCCAGGGGGAATCCAAACCAGGTTCCACCT
TGATTCAGAGAATAAGTATGACGTATTCTTGGCAATGTTTAAGCTTGAGATGAGCCGATGTCAAACTGGG
AGACATGATGAAGGAGGAAATGTTGCTTTGGTGGGGGAGACACTATAAATACCAAAGAGTGAATGGTTGA
TACCATTTGGGGAAGGAGTGTCTATCGCAGTCTCTGCAGACGGCATATCGGATAGCCTGCAGGCGCTTGT
GGAGGATGCACATGTGACCGAGGGACACGAAGTGATCCGTTTAAACTATCAGTGTTTGACAGGATATATT
GGCGGGTAAACCTAAGAGAAAAGAGCGTTTATTAGAATAATCGGATATTTAAAAGGGCGTGAAAAGGTTT
ATCCGTTCGTCCATTTGTATGTGCCAGCCGCCTTTGCGACGCTCACCGGGCTGGTTGCCCTCGCCGCTGG
GCTGGCGGCCGTCTATGGCCCTGCAAACGCGCCAGAAACGCCGTCGAAGCCGTGTGCGAGACACCGCGGC
CGCCGGCGTTGTGGATACCTCGCGGAAAACTTGGCCCTCACTGACAGATGAGGGGCGGACGTTGACACTT
GAGGGGCCGACTCACCCGGCGCGGCGTTGACAGATGAGGGGCAGGCTCGATTTCGGCCGGCGACGTGGAG
CTGGCCAGCCTCGCAAATCGGCGAAAACGCCTGATTTTACGCGAGTTTCCCACAGATGATGTGGACAAGC
CTGGGGATAAGTGCCCTGCGGTATTGACACTTGAGGGGCGCGACTACTGACAGATGAGGGGCGCGATCCT
TGACACTTGAGGGGCAGAGTGCTGACAGATGAGGGGCGCACCTATTGACATTTGAGGGGCTGTCCACAGG
CAGAAAATCCAGCATTTGCAAGGGTTTCCGCCCGTTTTTCGGCCACCGCTAACCTGTCTTTTAACCTGCT
TTTAAACCAATATTTATAAACCTTGTTTTTAACCAGGGCTGCGCCCTGTGCGCGTGACCGCGCACGCCGA
AGGGGGGTGCCCCCCCTTCTCGAACCCTCCCGGCCCGCTAACGCGGGCCTCCCATCCCCCCAGGGGCTGC
GCCCCTCGGCCGCGAACGGCCTCACCCCAAAAATGGCAGCGCTGGCCAATTCCCGAGTGCGCGGAACCCC
TATTTGTTTATTTTTCTAAATACATTCAAATATGTATCCGCTCATGAGACAATAACCCTGATAAATGCTT
CAATAATATTGAAAAAGGAAGAGTATGGCTAAAATGAGAATATCACCGGAATTGAAAAAACTGATCGAAA
AATACCGCTGCGTAAAAGATACGGAAGGAATGTCTCCTGCTAAGGTATATAAGCTGGTGGGAGAAAATGA
AAACCTATATTTAAAAATGACGGACAGCCGGTATAAAGGGACCACCTATGATGTGGAACGGGAAAAGGAC
ATGATGCTATGGCTGGAAGGAAAGCTGCCTGTTCCAAAGGTCCTGCACTTTGAACGGCATGATGGCTGGA
GCAATCTGCTCATGAGTGAGGCCGATGGCGTCCTTTGCTCGGAAGAGTATGAAGATGAACAAAGCCCTGA
AAAGATTATCGAGCTGTATGCGGAGTGCATCAGGCTCTTTCACTCCATCGACATATCGGATTGTCCCTAT
ACGAATAGCTTAGACAGCCGCTTAGCCGAATTGGATTACTTACTGAATAACGATCTGGCCGATGTGGATT
GCGAAAACTGGGAAGAGGACACTCCATTTAAAGATCCGCGCGAGCTGTATGATTTTTTAAAGACGGAAAA
GCCCGAAGAGGAACTTGTCTTTTCCCACGGCGACCTGGGAGACAGCAACATCTTTGTGAAAGATGGCAAA
GTAAGTGGCTTTATTGATCTTGGGAGAAGCGGCAGGGCGGACAAGTGGTATGACATTGCCTTCTGCGTCC
GGTCGCTCAGGGAGGATATCGGGGAAGAACAGTATGTCGAGCTATTTTTTGACTTACTGGGGATCAAGCC
TGATTGGGAGAAAATAAAATATTATATTTTACTGGATGAATTGTTTTAGCTGTCAGACCAAGTTTACTCA
TATATACTTTAGATTGATTTAAAACTTCATTTTTAATTTAAAAGGATCTAGGTGAAGATCCTTTTTGATA
ATCTCATGACCAAAATCCCTTAACGTGAGTTTTCGTTCCACTGAGCGTCAGACCCCGTAGAAAAGATCAA
AGGATCTTCTTGAGATCCTTTTTTTCTGCGCGTAATCTGCTGCTTGCAAACAAAAAAACCACCGCTACCA
GCGGTGGTTTGTTTGCCGGATCAAGAGCTACCAACTCTTTTTCCGAAGGTAACTGGCTTCAGCAGAGCGC
AGATACCAAATACTGTTCTTCTAGTGTAGCCGTAGTTAGGCCACCACTTCAAGAACTCTGTAGCACCGCC
TACATACCTCGCTCTGCTAATCCTGTTACCAGTGGCTGCTGCCAGTGGCGATAAGTCGTGTCTTACCGGG
TTGGACTCAAGACGATAGTTACCGGATAAGGCGCAGCGGTCGGGCTGAACGGGGGGTTCGTGCACACAGC
CCAGCTTGGAGCGAACGACCTACACCGAACTGAGATACCTACAGCGTGAGCTATGAGAAAGCGCCACGCT
TCCCGAAGGGAGAAAGGCGGACAGGTATCCGGTAAGCGGCAGGGTCGGAACAGGAGAGCGCACGAGGGAG
CTTCCAGGGGGAAACGCCTGGTATCTTTATAGTCCTGTCGGGTTTCGCCACCTCTGACTTGAGCGTCGAT
TTTTGTGATGCTCGTCAGGGGGGCGGAGCCTATGGAAAAACGCCAGCAACGCGGCCTTTTTACGGTTCCT
GGCAGATCCTAGATGTGGCGCAACGATGCCGGCGACAAGCAGGAGCGCACCGACTTCTTCCGCATCAAGT
GTTTTGGCTCTCAGGCCGAGGCCCACGGCAAGTATTTGGGCAAGGGGTCGCTGGTATTCGTGCAGGGCAA
GATTCGGAATACCAAGTACGAGAAGGACGGCCAGACGGTCTACGGGACCGACTTCATTGCCGATAAGGTG
GATTATCTGGACACCAAGGCACCAGGCGGGTCAAATCAGGAATAAGGGCACATTGCCCCGGCGTGAGTCG
GGGCAATCCCGCAAGGAGGGTGAATGAATCGGACGTTTGACCGGAAGGCATACAGGCAAGAACTGATCGA
CGCGGGGTTTTCCGCCGAGGATGCCGAAACCATCGCAAGCCGCACCGTCATGCGTGCGCCCCGCGAAACC
TTCCAGTCCGTCGGCTCGATGGTCCAGCAAGCTACGGCCAAGATCGAGCGCGACAGCGTGCAACTGGCTC
CCCCTGCCCTGCCCGCGCCATCGGCCGCCGTGGAGCGTTCGCGTCGTCTTGAACAGGAGGCGGCAGGTTT
GGCGAAGTCGATGACCATCGACACGCGAGGAACTATGACGACCAAGAAGCGAAAAACCGCCGGCGAGGAC
CTGGCAAAACAGGTCAGCGAGGCCAAGCAGGCCGCGTTGCTGAAACACACGAAGCAGCAGATCAAGGAAA
TGCAGCTTTCCTTGTTCGATATTGCGCCGTGGCCGGACACGATGCGAGCGATGCCAAACGACACGGCCCG
CTCTGCCCTGTTCACCACGCGCAACAAGAAAATCCCGCGCGAGGCGCTGCAAAACAAGGTCATTTTCCAC
GTCAACAAGGACGTGAAGATCACCTACACCGGCGTCGAGCTGCGGGCCGACGATGACGAACTGGTGTGGC
AGCAGGTGTTGGAGTACGCGAAGCGCACCCCTATCGGCGAGCCGATCACCTTCACGTTCTACGAGCTTTG
CCAGGACCTGGGCTGGTCGATCAATGGCCGGTATTACACGAAGGCCGAGGAATGCCTGTCGCGCCTACAG
GCGACGGCGATGGGCTTCACGTCCGACCGCGTTGGGCACCTGGAATCGGTGTCGCTGCTGCACCGCTTCC
GCGTCCTGGACCGTGGCAAGAAAACGTCCCGTTGCCAGGTCCTGATCGACGAGGAAATCGTCGTGCTGTT
TGCTGGCGACCACTACACGAAATTCATATGGGAGAAGTACCGCAAGCTGTCGCCGACGGCCCGACGGATG
TTCGACTATTTCAGCTCGCACCGGGAGCCGTACCCGCTCAAGCTGGAAACCTTCCGCCTCATGTGCGGAT
CGGATTCCACCCGCGTGAAGAAGTGGCGCGAGCAGGTCGGCGAAGCCTGCGAAGAGTTGCGAGGCAGCGG
CCTGGTGGAACACGCCTGGGTCAATGATGACCTGGTGCATTGCAAACGCTAGGGCCTTGTGGGGTCAGTT
CCGGCTGGGGGTTCAGCAGCCCCTGCTCGGATCTGTTGGACCGGACAGTAGTCATGGTTGATGGGCTGCC
TGTATCGAGTGGTGATTTTGTGCCGAGCTGCCGGTCGGGGAGCTGTTGGCTGGCTGGTGGCAGGATATAT
TGTGGTGTAAACAAATTGACGCTTAGACAACTTAATAACACATTGCGGACGTTTTTAATGTACTGGGGTT
GAACACTCT
